Addgene plasmid #124974: pCDH-CMV-mC-G-LC3B-P
Purpose: evaluate autophagy
Depositing lab: Kazuhiro Oka. Depositing organization: Baylor College of Medicine. Publication: RAS-related GTPases DIRAS1 and DIRAS2 induce autophagic cancer cell death and are required for autophagy in murine ovarian cancer cells. Sutton MN, Yang H, Huang GY, Fu C, Pontikos M, Wang Y, Mao W, Pang L, Yang M, Liu J, Parker-Thornburg J, Lu Z, Bast RC Jr. Autophagy. 2018;14(4):637-653. doi: 10.1080/15548627.2018.1427022. Epub 2018 Mar 21. PubMed 29368982.
Backbone
  Vector backbone: pCDH-CMV (Addgene #72265)
  Vector type: Lentiviral
Growth in bacteria
  Bacterial resistance: Ampicillin, 100 μg/mL
  Growth temperature: 37°C
  Growth strain: NEB Stable
  Copy number: High Copy
Gene/Insert
  Gene/Insert name: mCherry-GFP-LC3B
  Species: Synthetic
  Promoter: CMV
  Cloning method: Ligation Independent Cloning
Terms and licenses: Academic/Nonprofit Terms; Industry Terms: Not Available to Industry
How to cite: pCDH-CMV-mC-G-LC3B-P was a gift from Kazuhiro Oka (Addgene plasmid # 124974 ; http://n2t.net/addgene:124974 ; RRID:Addgene_124974)
