[The description below was written by a language model from this plasmid's Addgene catalogue record and pLannotate feature annotations shown in this document.]
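Description:
pCDH-CMV-mC-G-LC3B-P is a lentiviral transfer plasmid built on the pCDH-CMV backbone for expressing a tandem fluorescent autophagy reporter in mammalian cells. In bacteria it is maintained at high copy through a ColE1/pUC-type origin and selected with ampicillin via the β-lactamase gene. The viral portion has a third-generation-style layout. An RSV promoter is fused to a truncated HIV-1 5' LTR and drives genomic RNA production in packaging cells. It is followed by the Ψ packaging signal with a gag fragment, the Rev response element for Rev-dependent nuclear export, and the cPPT/CTS element, which aids nuclear import of the reverse-transcribed genome. A WPRE sits downstream of the payload to boost transcript levels, followed by a truncated 3' LTR, an SV40 polyadenylation signal and an SV40 origin.

The payload is a CMV enhancer/promoter driving mCherry, EGFP and human LC3B (MAP1LC3B) as a single fusion, with a residual attB1 Gateway site lying between the two fluorescent proteins. A puromycin N-acetyltransferase gene lies about 70 nt downstream of LC3B, allowing selection of transduced cells. No separate promoter, IRES or 2A element is annotated in that gap, so the record does not state how it is expressed.

LC3B is recruited to autophagosomes, so the fusion marks these structures in both colours. EGFP is more acid-sensitive than mCherry, so green signal is lost on fusion with lysosomes while red persists. This lets yellow and red-only puncta be used to evaluate autophagic flux, consistent with the stated purpose of evaluating autophagy. The depositor and NGS sequences differ slightly in length but carry essentially the same features.
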