Features (pLannotate 1.2.2; 29 found; start..end, strand, type, name):
      6..227     +  promoter       RSV promoter: Rous sarcoma virus enhancer/promoter
    234..414     +  LTR            5' LTR (truncated): truncated 5' long terminal repeat (LTR) from HIV-1
    458..583     +  misc_feature   HIV-1 Ψ: packaging signal of human immunodeficiency virus type 1
    567..905     +  CDS            HIV-1 gag (fragment): gag protein from human immunodeficiency virus 1; gag
   1025..1361    +  ncRNA          RRE: Accession: RF00036 - HIV Rev response element
   1397..1786    +  CDS            env (fragment): ENV_HV1H2 - Experimental evidence at protein level: Swiss-Prot protein existence level 1. [Transmembrane protein gp41]: Acts as a class I viral fusion protein. Under the current model, the protein has at least 3 conformational states: pre-fusion native state, pre-hairpin intermediate state, and post-fusion hairpin state. During fusion of viral and target intracellular membranes, the coiled coil regions (heptad repeats) assume a trimer-of-hairpins structure, positioning the fusion peptide in close proximity to the C-terminal region of the ectodomain. The formation of this structure appears to d
   1798..1915    +  misc_feature   cPPT/CTS: central polypurine tract and central termination sequence of HIV-1
   1928..2004    +  enhancer       CMV enhancer (fragment): human cytomegalovirus immediate early enhancer
   2005..2208    +  promoter       CMV promoter: human cytomegalovirus (CMV) immediate early promoter
   2295..3002    +  CDS            mCherry: mCherry is a basic (constitutively fluorescent) red fluorescent protein published in 2004, derived from Discosoma sp.. It is reported to be a very rapidly-maturing monomer with low acid sensitivity.
   3030..3054    +  protein_bind   attB1: mutant version of attB; recombination site for the Gateway® BP reaction BP Clonase™
   3069..3785    +  CDS            EGFP: EGFP is a basic (constitutively fluorescent) green fluorescent protein published in 1996, derived from Aequorea victoria. It is reported to be a rapidly-maturing weak dimer with moderate acid sensitivity.
   3813..4187    +  CDS            LC3B: human LC3 protein; MAP1LC3B; Atg8 family member found on autophagosomes
   4257..4856    +  CDS            PuroR: puromycin N-acetyltransferase; pac from Streptomyces alboniger; confers resistance to puromycin
   4868..5456    +  misc_feature   WPRE: woodchuck hepatitis virus posttranscriptional regulatory element
   5451..5558    +  CDS            nef (fragment): NEF_SIVS4 - Experimental evidence at protein level: Swiss-Prot protein existence level 1. Interferes with TCR signaling from the cell membrane. Interacts with CD247/TCRZ (TCR zeta chain) and exert potent down- regulation of cell surface TCR/CD3 complexes. From Simian immunodeficiency virus (isolate F236/smH4) (SIV-sm) (Simian immunodeficiency virus sooty mangabey monkey).
   5583..5763    +  LTR            5' LTR (truncated): truncated 5' long terminal repeat (LTR) from HIV-1
   5835..5956    +  polyA_signal   SV40 poly(A) signal: SV40 polyadenylation signal
   5975..6110    +  rep_origin     SV40 ori: SV40 origin of replication
   6172..6188    -  protein_bind   lac operator: The lac repressor binds to the lac operator to inhibit transcription in E. coli. This inhibition can be relieved by adding lactose or isopropyl-β-D-thiogalactopyranoside (IPTG). lac repressor encoded by lacI
   6196..6226    -  promoter       lac promoter: promoter for the E. coli lac operon
   6241..6262    -  protein_bind   CAP binding site: CAP binding activates transcription in the presence of cAMP. E. coli catabolite activator protein
   6275..6367    -  CDS            lacI (fragment): lac repressor; lacI; The lac repressor binds to the lac operator to inhibit transcription in E. coli. This inhibition can be relieved by adding lactose or isopropyl-β-D-thiogalactopyranoside (IPTG).
   6550..7138    -  rep_origin     ori: high-copy-number ColE1/pMB1/pBR322/pUC origin of replication
   7309..8169    -  CDS            AmpR: β-lactamase; bla; confers resistance to ampicillin, carbenicillin, and related antibiotics
   8170..8274    -  promoter       AmpR promoter: bla
   8369..8404    +  CDS            rop (fragment): Rop protein, which maintains plasmids at low copy number; rop
   8506..8605    +  misc_feature   bom (fragment): basis of mobility region from pBR322
   8611..8765    -  CDS            lacZα (fragment): LacZα fragment of β-galactosidase; lacZ fragment
>Addgene plasmid #124974 | pCDH-CMV-mC-G-LC3B-P | depositor full sequence | sequence record 238841 | pCDH-CMV-mC-G-LC3B-P sequence 8773 bps
ACGCGTGTAGTCTTATGCAATACTCTTGTAGTCTTGCAACATGGTAACGATGAGTTAGCAACATGCCTTA
CAAGGAGAGAAAAAGCACCGTGCATGCCGATTGGTGGAAGTAAGGTGGTACGATCGTGCCTTATTAGGAA
GGCAACAGACGGGTCTGACATGGATTGGACGAACCACTGAATTGCCGCATTGCAGAGATATTGTATTTAA
GTGCCTAGCTCGATACAATAAACGGGTCTCTCTGGTTAGACCAGATCTGAGCCTGGGAGCTCTCTGGCTA
ACTAGGGAACCCACTGCTTAAGCCTCAATAAAGCTTGCCTTGAGTGCTTCAAGTAGTGTGTGCCCGTCTG
TTGTGTGACTCTGGTAACTAGAGATCCCTCAGACCCTTTTAGTCAGTGTGGAAAATCTCTAGCAGTGGCG
CCCGAACAGGGACCTGAAAGCGAAAGGGAAACCAGAGCTCTCTCGACGCAGGACTCGGCTTGCTGAAGCG
CGCACGGCAAGAGGCGAGGGGCGGCGACTGGTGAGTACGCCAAAAATTTTGACTAGCGGAGGCTAGAAGG
AGAGAGATGGGTGCGAGAGCGTCAGTATTAAGCGGGGGAGAATTAGATCGCGATGGGAAAAAATTCGGTT
AAGGCCAGGGGGAAAGAAAAAATATAAATTAAAACATATAGTATGGGCAAGCAGGGAGCTAGAACGATTC
GCAGTTAATCCTGGCCTGTTAGAAACATCAGAAGGCTGTAGACAAATACTGGGACAGCTACAACCATCCC
TTCAGACAGGATCAGAAGAACTTAGATCATTATATAATACAGTAGCAACCCTCTATTGTGTGCATCAAAG
GATAGAGATAAAAGACACCAAGGAAGCTTTAGACAAGATAGAGGAAGAGCAAAACAAAAGTAAGACCACC
GCACAGCAAGCGGCCACTGATCTTCAGACCTGGAGGAGGAGATATGAGGGACAATTGGAGAAGTGAATTA
TATAAATATAAAGTAGTAAAAATTGAACCATTAGGAGTAGCACCCACCAAGGCAAAGAGAAGAGTGGTGC
AGAGAGAAAAAAGAGCAGTGGGAATAGGAGCTTTGTTCCTTGGGTTCTTGGGAGCAGCAGGAAGCACTAT
GGGCGCAGCCTCAATGACGCTGACGGTACAGGCCAGACAATTATTGTCTGGTATAGTGCAGCAGCAGAAC
AATTTGCTGAGGGCTATTGAGGCGCAACAGCATCTGTTGCAACTCACAGTCTGGGGCATCAAGCAGCTCC
AGGCAAGAATCCTGGCTGTGGAAAGATACCTAAAGGATCAACAGCTCCTGGGGATTTGGGGTTGCTCTGG
AAAACTCATTTGCACCACTGCTGTGCCTTGGAATGCTAGTTGGAGTAATAAATCTCTGGAACAGATTGGA
ATCACACGACCTGGATGGAGTGGGACAGAGAAATTAACAATTACACAAGCTTAATACACTCCTTAATTGA
AGAATCGCAAAACCAGCAAGAAAAGAATGAACAAGAATTATTGGAATTAGATAAATGGGCAAGTTTGTGG
AATTGGTTTAACATAACAAATTGGCTGTGGTATATAAAATTATTCATAATGATAGTAGGAGGCTTGGTAG
GTTTAAGAATAGTTTTTGCTGTACTTTCTATAGTGAATAGAGTTAGGCAGGGATATTCACCATTATCGTT
TCAGACCCACCTCCCAACCCCGAGGGGACCCGACAGGCCCGAAGGAATAGAAGAAGAAGGTGGAGAGAGA
GACAGAGACAGATCCATTCGATTAGTGAACGGATCTCGACGGTTAACTTTTAAAAGAAAAGGGGGGATTG
GGGGGTACAGTGCAGGGGAAAGAATAGTAGACATAATAGCAACAGACATACAAACTAAAGAATTACAAAA
ACAAATTACAAAAATTCAAAATTTTATCGATACTAGTATTATGCCCAGTACATGACCTTATGGGACTTTC
CTACTTGGCAGTACATCTACGTATTAGTCATCGCTATTACCATGGTGATGCGGTTTTGGCAGTACATCAA
TGGGCGTGGATAGCGGTTTGACTCACGGGGATTTCCAAGTCTCCACCCCATTGACGTCAATGGGAGTTTG
TTTTGGCACCAAAATCAACGGGACTTTCCAAAATGTCGTAACAACTCCGCCCCATTGACGCAAATGGGCG
GTAGGCGTGTACGGTGGGAGGTCTATATAAGCAGAGCTCGTTTAGTGAACCGTCAGATCGCCTGGAGACG
CCATCCACGCTGTTTTGACCTCCATAGAAGATTCTAGAGCTAGGGATCCCCACCATGGTGAGCAAGGGCG
AGGAGGATAACATGGCCATCATCAAGGAGTTCATGCGCTTCAAGGTGCACATGGAGGGCTCCGTGAACGG
CCACGAGTTCGAGATCGAGGGCGAGGGCGAGGGCCGCCCCTACGAGGGCACCCAGACCGCCAAGCTGAAG
GTGACCAAGGGTGGCCCCCTGCCCTTCGCCTGGGACATCCTGTCCCCTCAGTTCATGTACGGCTCCAAGG
CCTACGTGAAGCACCCCGCCGACATCCCCGACTACTTGAAGCTGTCCTTCCCCGAGGGCTTCAAGTGGGA
GCGCGTGATGAACTTCGAGGACGGCGGCGTGGTGACCGTGACCCAGGACTCCTCCCTGCAGGACGGCGAG
TTCATCTACAAGGTGAAGCTGCGCGGCACCAACTTCCCCTCCGACGGCCCCGTAATGCAGAAGAAGACCA
TGGGCTGGGAGGCCTCCTCCGAGCGGATGTACCCCGAGGACGGCGCCCTGAAGGGCGAGATCAAGCAGAG
GCTGAAGCTGAAGGACGGCGGCCACTACGACGCTGAGGTCAAGACCACCTACAAGGCCAAGAAGCCCGTG
CAGCTGCCCGGCGCCTACAACGTCAACATCAAGTTGGACATCACCTCCCACAACGAGGACTACACCATCG
TGGAACAGTACGAACGCGCCGAGGGCCGCCACTCCACCGGCGGCATGGACGAGCTGTACAAGTCCGGACT
CAGATCCGCTGGCCCAGGAACAAGTTTGTACAAAAAAGCAGGCTTTCCGGTCGCCACCATGGTGAGCAAG
GGCGAGGAGCTGTTCACCGGGGTGGTGCCCATCCTGGTCGAGCTGGACGGCGACGTAAACGGCCACAAGT
TCAGCGTGTCCGGCGAGGGCGAGGGCGATGCCACCTACGGCAAGCTGACCCTGAAGTTCATCTGCACCAC
CGGCAAGCTGCCCGTGCCCTGGCCCACCCTCGTGACCACCCTGACCTACGGCGTGCAGTGCTTCAGCCGC
TACCCCGACCACATGAAGCAGCACGACTTCTTCAAGTCCGCCATGCCCGAAGGCTACGTCCAGGAGCGCA
CCATCTTCTTCAAGGACGACGGCAACTACAAGACCCGCGCCGAGGTGAAGTTCGAGGGCGACACCCTGGT
GAACCGCATCGAGCTGAAGGGCATCGACTTCAAGGAGGACGGCAACATCCTGGGGCACAAGCTGGAGTAC
AACTACAACAGCCACAACGTCTATATCATGGCCGACAAGCAGAAGAACGGCATCAAGGTGAACTTCAAGA
TCCGCCACAACATCGAGGACGGCAGCGTGCAGCTCGCCGACCACTACCAGCAGAACACCCCCATCGGCGA
CGGCCCCGTGCTGCTGCCCGACAACCACTACCTGAGCACCCAGTCCGCCCTGAGCAAAGACCCCAACGAG
AAGCGCGATCACATGGTCCTGCTGGAGTTCGTGACCGCCGCCGGGATCACTCTCGGCATGGACGAGCTGT
ACAAGTCCGGACTCAGATCCGGTACCGAATTCATGCCGTCGGAGAAGACCTTCAAGCAGCGCCGCACCTT
CGAACAAAGAGTAGAAGATGTCCGACTTATTCGAGAGCAGCATCCAACCAAAATCCCGGTGATAATAGAA
CGATACAAGGGTGAGAAGCAGCTTCCTGTTCTGGATAAAACAAAGTTCCTTGTACCTGACCATGTCAACA
TGAGTGAGCTCATCAAGATAATTAGAAGGCGCTTACAGCTCAATGCTAATCAGGCCTTCTTCCTGTTGGT
GAACGGACACAGCATGGTCAGCGTCTCCACACCAATCTCAGAGGTGTATGAGAGTGAGAAAGATGAAGAT
GGATTCCTGTACATGGTCTATGCCTCCCAGGAGACGTTCGGGATGAAATTGTCAGTGGTCGACGGAAGCG
GAGAGGGCAGAGGAAGTCTGCTAACATGCGGTGACGTCGAGGAGAATCCTGGACCTATGACCGAGTACAA
GCCCACGGTGCGCCTCGCCACCCGCGACGACGTCCCCAGGGCCGTACGCACCCTCGCCGCCGCGTTCGCC
GACTACCCCGCCACGCGCCACACCGTCGATCCGGACCGCCACATCGAGCGGGTCACCGAGCTGCAAGAAC
TCTTCCTCACGCGCGTCGGGCTCGACATCGGCAAGGTGTGGGTCGCGGACGACGGCGCCGCGGTGGCGGT
CTGGACCACGCCGGAGAGCGTCGAAGCGGGGGCGGTGTTCGCCGAGATCGGCCCGCGCATGGCCGAGTTG
AGCGGTTCCCGGCTGGCCGCGCAGCAACAGATGGAAGGCCTCCTGGCGCCGCACCGGCCCAAGGAGCCCG
CGTGGTTCCTGGCCACCGTCGGCGTCTCGCCCGACCACCAGGGCAAGGGTCTGGGCAGCGCCGTCGTGCT
CCCCGGAGTGGAGGCGGCCGAGCGCGCCGGGGTGCCCGCCTTCCTGGAGACCTCCGCGCCCCGCAACCTC
CCCTTCTACGAGCGGCTCGGCTTCACCGTCACCGCCGACGTCGAGGTGCCCGAAGGACCGCGCACCTGGT
GCATGACCCGCAAGCCCGGTGCCTGAGAATTCTCGACAATCAACCTCTGGATTACAAAATTTGTGAAAGA
TTGACTGGTATTCTTAACTATGTTGCTCCTTTTACGCTATGTGGATACGCTGCTTTAATGCCTTTGTATC
ATGCTATTGCTTCCCGTATGGCTTTCATTTTCTCCTCCTTGTATAAATCCTGGTTGCTGTCTCTTTATGA
GGAGTTGTGGCCCGTTGTCAGGCAACGTGGCGTGGTGTGCACTGTGTTTGCTGACGCAACCCCCACTGGT
TGGGGCATTGCCACCACCTGTCAGCTCCTTTCCGGGACTTTCGCTTTCCCCCTCCCTATTGCCACGGCGG
AACTCATCGCCGCCTGCCTTGCCCGCTGCTGGACAGGGGCTCGGCTGTTGGGCACTGACAATTCCGTGGT
GTTGTCGGGGAAATCATCGTCCTTTCCTTGGCTGCTCGCCTGTGTTGCCACCTGGATTCTGCGCGGGACG
TCCTTCTGCTACGTCCCTTCGGCCCTCAATCCAGCGGACCTTCCTTCCCGCGGCCTGCTGCCGGCTCTGC
GGCCTCTTCCGCGTCTTCGCCTTCGCCCTCAGACGAGTCGGATCTCCCTTTGGGCCGCCTCCCCGCCTGG
TACCTTTAAGACCAATGACTTACAAGGCAGCTGTAGATCTTAGCCACTTTTTAAAAGAAAAGGGGGGACT
GGAAGGGCTAATTCACTCCCAACGAAAATAAGATCTGCTTTTTGCTTGTACTGGGTCTCTCTGGTTAGAC
CAGATCTGAGCCTGGGAGCTCTCTGGCTAACTAGGGAACCCACTGCTTAAGCCTCAATAAAGCTTGCCTT
GAGTGCTTCAAGTAGTGTGTGCCCGTCTGTTGTGTGACTCTGGTAACTAGAGATCCCTCAGACCCTTTTA
GTCAGTGTGGAAAATCTCTAGCAGTAGTAGTTCATGTCATCTTATTATTCAGTATTTATAACTTGCAAAG
AAATGAATATCAGAGAGTGAGAGGAACTTGTTTATTGCAGCTTATAATGGTTACAAATAAAGCAATAGCA
TCACAAATTTCACAAATAAAGCATTTTTTTCACTGCATTCTAGTTGTGGTTTGTCCAAACTCATCAATGT
ATCTTATCATGTCTGGCTCTAGCTATCCCGCCCCTAACTCCGCCCAGTTCCGCCCATTCTCCGCCCCATG
GCTGACTAATTTTTTTTATTTATGCAGAGGCCGAGGCCGCCTCGGCCTCTGAGCTATTCCAGAAGTAGTG
AGGAGGCTTTTTTGGAGGCCTAGACTTTTGCAGAGACGGCCCAAATTCGTAATCATGGTCATAGCTGTTT
CCTGTGTGAAATTGTTATCCGCTCACAATTCCACACAACATACGAGCCGGAAGCATAAAGTGTAAAGCCT
GGGGTGCCTAATGAGTGAGCTAACTCACATTAATTGCGTTGCGCTCACTGCCCGCTTTCCAGTCGGGAAA
CCTGTCGTGCCAGCTGCATTAATGAATCGGCCAACGCGCGGGGAGAGGCGGTTTGCGTATTGGGCGCTCT
TCCGCTTCCTCGCTCACTGACTCGCTGCGCTCGGTCGTTCGGCTGCGGCGAGCGGTATCAGCTCACTCAA
AGGCGGTAATACGGTTATCCACAGAATCAGGGGATAACGCAGGAAAGAACATGTGAGCAAAAGGCCAGCA
AAAGGCCAGGAACCGTAAAAAGGCCGCGTTGCTGGCGTTTTTCCATAGGCTCCGCCCCCCTGACGAGCAT
CACAAAAATCGACGCTCAAGTCAGAGGTGGCGAAACCCGACAGGACTATAAAGATACCAGGCGTTTCCCC
CTGGAAGCTCCCTCGTGCGCTCTCCTGTTCCGACCCTGCCGCTTACCGGATACCTGTCCGCCTTTCTCCC
TTCGGGAAGCGTGGCGCTTTCTCATAGCTCACGCTGTAGGTATCTCAGTTCGGTGTAGGTCGTTCGCTCC
AAGCTGGGCTGTGTGCACGAACCCCCCGTTCAGCCCGACCGCTGCGCCTTATCCGGTAACTATCGTCTTG
AGTCCAACCCGGTAAGACACGACTTATCGCCACTGGCAGCAGCCACTGGTAACAGGATTAGCAGAGCGAG
GTATGTAGGCGGTGCTACAGAGTTCTTGAAGTGGTGGCCTAACTACGGCTACACTAGAAGGACAGTATTT
GGTATCTGCGCTCTGCTGAAGCCAGTTACCTTCGGAAAAAGAGTTGGTAGCTCTTGATCCGGCAAACAAA
CCACCGCTGGTAGCGGTGGTTTTTTTGTTTGCAAGCAGCAGATTACGCGCAGAAAAAAAGGATCTCAAGA
AGATCCTTTGATCTTTTCTACGGGGTCTGACGCTCAGTGGAACGAAAACTCACGTTAAGGGATTTTGGTC
ATGAGATTATCAAAAAGGATCTTCACCTAGATCCTTTTAAATTAAAAATGAAGTTTTAAATCAATCTAAA
GTATATATGAGTAAACTTGGTCTGACAGTTACCAATGCTTAATCAGTGAGGCACCTATCTCAGCGATCTG
TCTATTTCGTTCATCCATAGTTGCCTGACTCCCCGTCGTGTAGATAACTACGATACGGGAGGGCTTACCA
TCTGGCCCCAGTGCTGCAATGATACCGCGAGACCCACGCTCACCGGCTCCAGATTTATCAGCAATAAACC
AGCCAGCCGGAAGGGCCGAGCGCAGAAGTGGTCCTGCAACTTTATCCGCCTCCATCCAGTCTATTAATTG
TTGCCGGGAAGCTAGAGTAAGTAGTTCGCCAGTTAATAGTTTGCGCAACGTTGTTGCCATTGCTACAGGC
ATCGTGGTGTCACGCTCGTCGTTTGGTATGGCTTCATTCAGCTCCGGTTCCCAACGATCAAGGCGAGTTA
CATGATCCCCCATGTTGTGCAAAAAAGCGGTTAGCTCCTTCGGTCCTCCGATCGTTGTCAGAAGTAAGTT
GGCCGCAGTGTTATCACTCATGGTTATGGCAGCACTGCATAATTCTCTTACTGTCATGCCATCCGTAAGA
TGCTTTTCTGTGACTGGTGAGTACTCAACCAAGTCATTCTGAGAATAGTGTATGCGGCGACCGAGTTGCT
CTTGCCCGGCGTCAATACGGGATAATACCGCGCCACATAGCAGAACTTTAAAAGTGCTCATCATTGGAAA
ACGTTCTTCGGGGCGAAAACTCTCAAGGATCTTACCGCTGTTGAGATCCAGTTCGATGTAACCCACTCGT
GCACCCAACTGATCTTCAGCATCTTTTACTTTCACCAGCGTTTCTGGGTGAGCAAAAACAGGAAGGCAAA
ATGCCGCAAAAAAGGGAATAAGGGCGACACGGAAATGTTGAATACTCATACTCTTCCTTTTTCAATATTA
TTGAAGCATTTATCAGGGTTATTGTCTCATGAGCGGATACATATTTGAATGTATTTAGAAAAATAAACAA
ATAGGGGTTCCGCGCACATTTCCCCGAAAAGTGCCACCTGACGTCTAAGAAACCATTATTATCATGACAT
TAACCTATAAAAATAGGCGTATCACGAGGCCCTTTCGTCTCGCGCGTTTCGGTGATGACGGTGAAAACCT
CTGACACATGCAGCTCCCGGAGACGGTCACAGCTTGTCTGTAAGCGGATGCCGGGAGCAGACAAGCCCGT
CAGGGCGCGTCAGCGGGTGTTGGCGGGTGTCGGGGCTGGCTTAACTATGCGGCATCAGAGCAGATTGTAC
TGAGAGTGCACCATATGCGGTGTGAAATACCGCACAGATGCGTAAGGAGAAAATACCGCATCAGGCGCCA
TTCGCCATTCAGGCTGCGCAACTGTTGGGAAGGGCGATCGGTGCGGGCCTCTTCGCTATTACGCCAGCTG
GCGAAAGGGGGATGTGCTGCAAGGCGATTAAGTTGGGTAACGCCAGGGTTTTCCCAGTCACGACGTTGTA
AAACGACGGCCAGTGCCAAGCTG
