Features (pLannotate 1.2.2; 29 found; start..end, strand, type, name):
     45..248     +  promoter       CMV promoter: human cytomegalovirus (CMV) immediate early promoter
    350..1057    +  CDS            mCherry: mCherry is a basic (constitutively fluorescent) red fluorescent protein published in 2004, derived from Discosoma sp.. It is reported to be a very rapidly-maturing monomer with low acid sensitivity.
   1085..1109    +  protein_bind   attB1: mutant version of attB; recombination site for the Gateway® BP reaction BP Clonase™
   1124..1840    +  CDS            EGFP: EGFP is a basic (constitutively fluorescent) green fluorescent protein published in 1996, derived from Aequorea victoria. It is reported to be a rapidly-maturing weak dimer with moderate acid sensitivity.
   1868..2242    +  CDS            LC3B: human LC3 protein; MAP1LC3B; Atg8 family member found on autophagosomes
   2312..2911    +  CDS            PuroR: puromycin N-acetyltransferase; pac from Streptomyces alboniger; confers resistance to puromycin
   2917..3505    +  misc_feature   WPRE: woodchuck hepatitis virus posttranscriptional regulatory element
   3500..3607    +  CDS            nef (fragment): NEF_SIVS4 - Experimental evidence at protein level: Swiss-Prot protein existence level 1. Interferes with TCR signaling from the cell membrane. Interacts with CD247/TCRZ (TCR zeta chain) and exert potent down- regulation of cell surface TCR/CD3 complexes. From Simian immunodeficiency virus (isolate F236/smH4) (SIV-sm) (Simian immunodeficiency virus sooty mangabey monkey).
   3632..3812    +  LTR            5' LTR (truncated): truncated 5' long terminal repeat (LTR) from HIV-1
   3884..4005    +  polyA_signal   SV40 poly(A) signal: SV40 polyadenylation signal
   4045..4180    +  rep_origin     SV40 ori: SV40 origin of replication
   4237..4253    -  protein_bind   lac operator: The lac repressor binds to the lac operator to inhibit transcription in E. coli. This inhibition can be relieved by adding lactose or isopropyl-β-D-thiogalactopyranoside (IPTG). lac repressor encoded by lacI
   4261..4291    -  promoter       lac promoter: promoter for the E. coli lac operon
   4306..4327    -  protein_bind   CAP binding site: CAP binding activates transcription in the presence of cAMP. E. coli catabolite activator protein
   4340..4432    -  CDS            lacI (fragment): lac repressor; lacI; The lac repressor binds to the lac operator to inhibit transcription in E. coli. This inhibition can be relieved by adding lactose or isopropyl-β-D-thiogalactopyranoside (IPTG).
   4615..5203    -  rep_origin     ori: high-copy-number ColE1/pMB1/pBR322/pUC origin of replication
   5374..6234    -  CDS            AmpR: β-lactamase; bla; confers resistance to ampicillin, carbenicillin, and related antibiotics
   6235..6339    -  promoter       AmpR promoter: bla
   6434..6469    +  CDS            rop (fragment): Rop protein, which maintains plasmids at low copy number; rop
   6571..6670    +  misc_feature   bom (fragment): basis of mobility region from pBR322
   6676..6830    -  CDS            lacZα (fragment): LacZα fragment of β-galactosidase; lacZ fragment
   6844..7070    +  promoter       RSV promoter: Rous sarcoma virus enhancer/promoter
   7071..7251    +  LTR            5' LTR (truncated): truncated 5' long terminal repeat (LTR) from HIV-1
   7298..7423    +  misc_feature   HIV-1 Ψ: packaging signal of human immunodeficiency virus type 1
   7407..7745    +  CDS            HIV-1 gag (fragment): gag protein from human immunodeficiency virus 1; gag
   7916..8149    +  misc_feature   RRE: The Rev response element (RRE) of HIV-1 allows for Rev-dependent mRNA export from the nucleus to the cytoplasm.
   8526..8626    +  CDS            Rev (fragment): human immunodeficiency virus 1 (HIV-1) Rev protein; rev; enhances nuclear export of unspliced and incompletely spliced viral mRNAs
   8645..8761    +  misc_feature   cPPT/CTS: central polypurine tract and central termination sequence of HIV-1
   8774..44      +  enhancer       CMV enhancer (fragment) (across the origin): human cytomegalovirus immediate early enhancer
>Addgene plasmid #124974 | pCDH-CMV-mC-G-LC3B-P | addgene full sequence | sequence record 243964 | Addgene NGS Result
CTACTTGGCAGTACATCTACGTATTAGTCATCGCTATTACCATGGTGATGCGGTTTTGGCAGTACATCAA
TGGGCGTGGATAGCGGTTTGACTCACGGGGATTTCCAAGTCTCCACCCCATTGACGTCAATGGGAGTTTG
TTTTGGCACCAAAATCAACGGGACTTTCCAAAATGTCGTAACAACTCCGCCCCATTGACGCAAATGGGCG
GTAGGCGTGTACGGTGGGAGGTTTATATAAGCAGAGCTCGTTTAGTGAACCGTCAGATCGCCTGGAGACG
CCATCCACGCTGTTTTGACCTCCATAGAAGATTCTAGAGCTAGGGATCCGTTTGGCCGGATCTGCCACCA
TGGTGAGCAAGGGCGAGGAGGATAACATGGCCATCATCAAGGAGTTCATGCGCTTCAAGGTGCACATGGA
GGGCTCCGTGAACGGCCACGAGTTCGAGATCGAGGGCGAGGGCGAGGGCCGCCCCTACGAGGGCACCCAG
ACCGCCAAGCTGAAGGTGACCAAGGGTGGCCCCCTGCCCTTCGCCTGGGACATCCTGTCCCCTCAGTTCA
TGTACGGCTCCAAGGCCTACGTGAAGCACCCCGCCGACATCCCCGACTACTTGAAGCTGTCCTTCCCCGA
GGGCTTCAAGTGGGAGCGCGTGATGAACTTCGAGGACGGCGGCGTGGTGACCGTGACCCAGGACTCCTCC
CTGCAGGACGGCGAGTTCATCTACAAGGTGAAGCTGCGCGGCACCAACTTCCCCTCCGACGGCCCCGTAA
TGCAGAAGAAGACCATGGGCTGGGAGGCCTCCTCCGAGCGGATGTACCCCGAGGACGGCGCCCTGAAGGG
CGAGATCAAGCAGAGGCTGAAGCTGAAGGACGGCGGCCACTACGACGCTGAGGTCAAGACCACCTACAAG
GCCAAGAAGCCCGTGCAGCTGCCCGGCGCCTACAACGTCAACATCAAGTTGGACATCACCTCCCACAACG
AGGACTACACCATCGTGGAACAGTACGAACGCGCCGAGGGCCGCCACTCCACCGGCGGCATGGACGAGCT
GTACAAGTCCGGACTCAGATCCGCTGGCCCAGGAACAAGTTTGTACAAAAAAGCAGGCTTTCCGGTCGCC
ACCATGGTGAGCAAGGGCGAGGAGCTGTTCACCGGGGTGGTGCCCATCCTGGTCGAGCTGGACGGCGACG
TAAACGGCCACAAGTTCAGCGTGTCCGGCGAGGGCGAGGGCGATGCCACCTACGGCAAGCTGACCCTGAA
GTTCATCTGCACCACCGGCAAGCTGCCCGTGCCCTGGCCCACCCTCGTGACCACCCTGACCTACGGCGTG
CAGTGCTTCAGCCGCTACCCCGACCACATGAAGCAGCACGACTTCTTCAAGTCCGCCATGCCCGAAGGCT
ACGTCCAGGAGCGCACCATCTTCTTCAAGGACGACGGCAACTACAAGACCCGCGCCGAGGTGAAGTTCGA
GGGCGACACCCTGGTGAACCGCATCGAGCTGAAGGGCATCGACTTCAAGGAGGACGGCAACATCCTGGGG
CACAAGCTGGAGTACAACTACAACAGCCACAACGTCTATATCATGGCCGACAAGCAGAAGAACGGCATCA
AGGTGAACTTCAAGATCCGCCACAACATCGAGGACGGCAGCGTGCAGCTCGCCGACCACTACCAGCAGAA
CACCCCCATCGGCGACGGCCCCGTGCTGCTGCCCGACAACCACTACCTGAGCACCCAGTCCGCCCTGAGC
AAAGACCCCAACGAGAAGCGCGATCACATGGTCCTGCTGGAGTTCGTGACCGCCGCCGGGATCACTCTCG
GCATGGACGAGCTGTACAAGTCCGGACTCAGATCCGGTACCGAATTCATGCCGTCGGAGAAGACCTTCAA
GCAGCGCCGCACCTTCGAACAAAGAGTAGAAGATGTCCGACTTATTCGAGAGCAGCATCCAACCAAAATC
CCGGTGATAATAGAACGATACAAGGGTGAGAAGCAGCTTCCTGTTCTGGATAAAACAAAGTTCCTTGTAC
CTGACCATGTCAACATGAGTGAGCTCATCAAGATAATTAGAAGGCGCTTACAGCTCAATGCTAATCAGGC
CTTCTTCCTGTTGGTGAACGGACACAGCATGGTCAGCGTCTCCACACCAATCTCAGAGGTGTATGAGAGT
GAGAAAGATGAAGATGGATTCCTGTACATGGTCTATGCCTCCCAGGAGACGTTCGGGATGAAATTGTCAG
TGGTCGACGGCAGTGGAGAGGGCAGAGGAAGTCTGCTAACATGCGGTGACGTCGAGGAGAATCCTGGCCC
AATGACCGAGTACAAGCCCACGGTGCGCCTCGCCACCCGCGACGACGTCCCCAGGGCCGTACGCACCCTC
GCCGCCGCGTTCGCCGACTACCCCGCCACGCGCCACACCGTCGATCCGGACCGCCACATCGAGCGGGTCA
CCGAGCTGCAAGAACTCTTCCTCACGCGCGTCGGGCTCGACATCGGCAAGGTGTGGGTCGCGGACGACGG
CGCCGCGGTGGCGGTCTGGACCACGCCGGAGAGCGTCGAAGCGGGGGCGGTGTTCGCCGAGATCGGCCCG
CGCATGGCCGAGTTGAGCGGTTCCCGGCTGGCCGCGCAGCAACAGATGGAAGGCCTCCTGGCGCCGCACC
GGCCCAAGGAGCCCGCGTGGTTCCTGGCCACCGTCGGCGTCTCGCCCGACCACCAGGGCAAGGGTCTGGG
CAGCGCCGTCGTGCTCCCCGGAGTGGAGGCGGCCGAGCGCGCCGGGGTGCCCGCCTTCCTGGAGACCTCC
GCGCCCCGCAACCTCCCCTTCTACGAGCGGCTCGGCTTCACCGTCACCGCCGACGTCGAGGTGCCCGAAG
GACCGCGCACCTGGTGCATGACCCGCAAGCCCGGTGCCTGATCGACAATCAACCTCTGGATTACAAAATT
TGTGAAAGATTGACTGGTATTCTTAACTATGTTGCTCCTTTTACGCTATGTGGATACGCTGCTTTAATGC
CTTTGTATCATGCTATTGCTTCCCGTATGGCTTTCATTTTCTCCTCCTTGTATAAATCCTGGTTGCTGTC
TCTTTATGAGGAGTTGTGGCCCGTTGTCAGGCAACGTGGCGTGGTGTGCACTGTGTTTGCTGACGCAACC
CCCACTGGTTGGGGCATTGCCACCACCTGTCAGCTCCTTTCCGGGACTTTCGCTTTCCCCCTCCCTATTG
CCACGGCGGAACTCATCGCCGCCTGCCTTGCCCGCTGCTGGACAGGGGCTCGGCTGTTGGGCACTGACAA
TTCCGTGGTGTTGTCGGGGAAATCATCGTCCTTTCCTTGGCTGCTCGCCTGTGTTGCCACCTGGATTCTG
CGCGGGACGTCCTTCTGCTACGTCCCTTCGGCCCTCAATCCAGCGGACCTTCCTTCCCGCGGCCTGCTGC
CGGCTCTGCGGCCTCTTCCGCGTCTTCGCCTTCGCCCTCAGACGAGTCGGATCTCCCTTTGGGCCGCCTC
CCCGCCTGGTACCTTTAAGACCAATGACTTACAAGGCAGCTGTAGATCTTAGCCACTTTTTAAAAGAAAA
GGGGGGACTGGAAGGGCTAATTCACTCCCAACGAAGATAAGATCTGCTTTTTGCTTGTACTGGGTCTCTC
TGGTTAGACCAGATCTGAGCCTGGGAGCTCTCTGGCTAACTAGGGAACCCACTGCTTAAGCCTCAATAAA
GCTTGCCTTGAGTGCTTCAAGTAGTGTGTGCCCGTCTGTTGTGTGACTCTGGTAACTAGAGATCCCTCAG
ACCCTTTTAGTCAGTGTGGAAAATCTCTAGCAGTAGTAGTTCATGTCATCTTATTATTCAGTATTTATAA
CTTGCAAAGAAATGAATATCAGAGAGTGAGAGGAACTTGTTTATTGCAGCTTATAATGGTTACAAATAAA
GCAATAGCATCACAAATTTCACAAATAAAGCATTTTTTTCACTGCATTCTAGTTGTGGTTTGTCCAAACT
CATCAATGTATCTTATCATGTCTGGCTCTAGCTATCCCGCCCCTAACTCCGCCCATCCCGCCCCTAACTC
CGCCCAGTTCCGCCCATTCTCCGCCCCATGGCTGACTAATTTTTTTTATTTATGCAGAGGCCGAGGCCGC
CTCGGCCTCTGAGCTATTCCAGAAGTAGTGAGGAGGCTTTTTTGGAGGCCTAGACTTTTGCAGAGACCAA
ATTCGTAATCATGTCATAGCTGTTTCCTGTGTGAAATTGTTATCCGCTCACAATTCCACACAACATACGA
GCCGGAAGCATAAAGTGTAAAGCCTGGGGTGCCTAATGAGTGAGCTAACTCACATTAATTGCGTTGCGCT
CACTGCCCGCTTTCCAGTCGGGAAACCTGTCGTGCCAGCTGCATTAATGAATCGGCCAACGCGCGGGGAG
AGGCGGTTTGCGTATTGGGCGCTCTTCCGCTTCCTCGCTCACTGACTCGCTGCGCTCGGTCGTTCGGCTG
CGGCGAGCGGTATCAGCTCACTCAAAGGCGGTAATACGGTTATCCACAGAATCAGGGGATAACGCAGGAA
AGAACATGTGAGCAAAAGGCCAGCAAAAGGCCAGGAACCGTAAAAAGGCCGCGTTGCTGGCGTTTTTCCA
TAGGCTCCGCCCCCCTGACGAGCATCACAAAAATCGACGCTCAAGTCAGAGGTGGCGAAACCCGACAGGA
CTATAAAGATACCAGGCGTTTCCCCCTGGAAGCTCCCTCGTGCGCTCTCCTGTTCCGACCCTGCCGCTTA
CCGGATACCTGTCCGCCTTTCTCCCTTCGGGAAGCGTGGCGCTTTCTCATAGCTCACGCTGTAGGTATCT
CAGTTCGGTGTAGGTCGTTCGCTCCAAGCTGGGCTGTGTGCACGAACCCCCCGTTCAGCCCGACCGCTGC
GCCTTATCCGGTAACTATCGTCTTGAGTCCAACCCGGTAAGACACGACTTATCGCCACTGGCAGCAGCCA
CTGGTAACAGGATTAGCAGAGCGAGGTATGTAGGCGGTGCTACAGAGTTCTTGAAGTGGTGGCCTAACTA
CGGCTACACTAGAAGAACAGTATTTGGTATCTGCGCTCTGCTGAAGCCAGTTACCTTCGGAAAAAGAGTT
GGTAGCTCTTGATCCGGCAAACAAACCACCGCTGGTAGCGGTGGTTTTTTTGTTTGCAAGCAGCAGATTA
CGCGCAGAAAAAAAGGATCTCAAGAAGATCCTTTGATCTTTTCTACGGGGTCTGACGCTCAGTGGAACGA
AAACTCACGTTAAGGGATTTTGGTCATGAGATTATCAAAAAGGATCTTCACCTAGATCCTTTTAAATTAA
AAATGAAGTTTTAAATCAATCTAAAGTATATATGAGTAAACTTGGTCTGACAGTTACCAATGCTTAATCA
GTGAGGCACCTATCTCAGCGATCTGTCTATTTCGTTCATCCATAGTTGCCTGACTCCCCGTCGTGTAGAT
AACTACGATACGGGAGGGCTTACCATCTGGCCCCAGTGCTGCAATGATACCGCGAGACCCACGCTCACCG
GCTCCAGATTTATCAGCAATAAACCAGCCAGCCGGAAGGGCCGAGCGCAGAAGTGGTCCTGCAACTTTAT
CCGCCTCCATCCAGTCTATTAATTGTTGCCGGGAAGCTAGAGTAAGTAGTTCGCCAGTTAATAGTTTGCG
CAACGTTGTTGCCATTGCTACAGGCATCGTGGTGTCACGCTCGTCGTTTGGTATGGCTTCATTCAGCTCC
GGTTCCCAACGATCAAGGCGAGTTACATGATCCCCCATGTTGTGCAAAAAAGCGGTTAGCTCCTTCGGTC
CTCCGATCGTTGTCAGAAGTAAGTTGGCCGCAGTGTTATCACTCATGGTTATGGCAGCACTGCATAATTC
TCTTACTGTCATGCCATCCGTAAGATGCTTTTCTGTGACTGGTGAGTACTCAACCAAGTCATTCTGAGAA
TAGTGTATGCGGCGACCGAGTTGCTCTTGCCCGGCGTCAATACGGGATAATACCGCGCCACATAGCAGAA
CTTTAAAAGTGCTCATCATTGGAAAACGTTCTTCGGGGCGAAAACTCTCAAGGATCTTACCGCTGTTGAG
ATCCAGTTCGATGTAACCCACTCGTGCACCCAACTGATCTTCAGCATCTTTTACTTTCACCAGCGTTTCT
GGGTGAGCAAAAACAGGAAGGCAAAATGCCGCAAAAAAGGGAATAAGGGCGACACGGAAATGTTGAATAC
TCATACTCTTCCTTTTTCAATATTATTGAAGCATTTATCAGGGTTATTGTCTCATGAGCGGATACATATT
TGAATGTATTTAGAAAAATAAACAAATAGGGGTTCCGCGCACATTTCCCCGAAAAGTGCCACCTGACGTC
TAAGAAACCATTATTATCATGACATTAACCTATAAAAATAGGCGTATCACGAGGCCCTTTCGTCTCGCGC
GTTTCGGTGATGACGGTGAAAACCTCTGACACATGCAGCTCCCGGAGACGGTCACAGCTTGTCTGTAAGC
GGATGCCGGGAGCAGACAAGCCCGTCAGGGCGCGTCAGCGGGTGTTGGCGGGTGTCGGGGCTGGCTTAAC
TATGCGGCATCAGAGCAGATTGTACTGAGAGTGCACCATATGCGGTGTGAAATACCGCACAGATGCGTAA
GGAGAAAATACCGCATCAGGCGCCATTCGCCATTCAGGCTGCGCAACTGTTGGGAAGGGCGATCGGTGCG
GGCCTCTTCGCTATTACGCCAGCTGGCGAAAGGGGGATGTGCTGCAAGGCGATTAAGTTGGGTAACGCCA
GGGTTTTCCCAGTCACGACGTTGTAAAACGACGGCCAGTGCCAAGCTGACGCGTGTAGTCTTATGCAATA
CTCTTGTAGTCTTGCAACATGGTAACGATGAGTTAGCAACATGCCTTACAAGGAGAGAAAAAGCACCGTG
CATGCCGATTGGTGGAAGTAAGGTGGTACGATCGTGCCTTATTAGGAAGGCAACAGACGGGTCTGACATG
GATTGGACGAACCACTGAATTGCCGCATTGCAGAGATATTGTATTTAAGTGCCTAGCTCGATACATAAAC
GGGTCTCTCTGGTTAGACCAGATCTGAGCCTGGGAGCTCTCTGGCTAACTAGGGAACCCACTGCTTAAGC
CTCAATAAAGCTTGCCTTGAGTGCTTCAAGTAGTGTGTGCCCGTCTGTTGTGTGACTCTGGTAACTAGAG
ATCCCTCAGACCCTTTTAGTCAGTGTGGAAAATCTCTAGCAGTGGCGCCCGAACAGGGACTTGAAAGCGA
AAGGGAAACCAGAGGAGCTCTCTCGACGCAGGACTCGGCTTGCTGAAGCGCGCACGGCAAGAGGCGAGGG
GCGGCGACTGGTGAGTACGCCAAAAATTTTGACTAGCGGAGGCTAGAAGGAGAGAGATGGGTGCGAGAGC
GTCAGTATTAAGCGGGGGAGAATTAGATCGCGATGGGAAAAAATTCGGTTAAGGCCAGGGGGAAAGAAAA
AATATAAATTAAAACATATAGTATGGGCAAGCAGGGAGCTAGAACGATTCGCAGTTAATCCTGGCCTGTT
AGAAACATCAGAAGGCTGTAGACAAATACTGGGACAGCTACAACCATCCCTTCAGACAGGATCAGAAGAA
CTTAGATCATTATATAATACAGTAGCAACCCTCTATTGTGTGCATCAAAGGATAGAGATAAAAGACACCA
AGGAAGCTTTAGACAAGATAGAGGAAGAGCAAAACAAAAGTAAGACCACCGCACAGCAAGCGGCCACTGA
TCTTCAGACCTGGAGGAGGAGATATGAGGGACAATTGGAGAAGTGAATTATATAAATATAAAGTAGTAAA
AATTGAACCATTAGGAGTAGCACCCACCAAGGCAAAGAGAAGAGTGGTGCAGAGAGAAAAAAGAGCAGTG
GGAATAGGAGCTTTGTTCCTTGGGTTCTTGGGAGCAGCAGGAAGCACTATGGGCGCAGCGTCAATGACGC
TGACGGTACAGGCCAGACAATTATTGTCTGGTATAGTGCAGCAGCAGAACAATTTGCTGAGGGCTATTGA
GGCGCAACAGCATCTGTTGCAACTCACAGTCTGGGGCATCAAGCAGCTCCAGGCAAGAATCCTGGCTGTG
GAAAGATACCTAAAGGATCAACAGCTCCTGGGGATTTGGGGTTGCTCTGGAAAACTCATTTGCACCACTG
CTGTGCCTTGGAATGCTAGTTGGAGTAATAAATCTCTGGAACAGATTTGGAATCACACGACCTGGATGGA
GTGGGACAGAGAAATTAACAATTACACAAGCTTAATACACTCCTTAATTGAAGAATCGCAAAACCAGCAA
GAAAAGAATGAACAAGAATTATTGGAATTAGATAAATGGGCAAGTTTGTGGAATTGGTTTAACATAACAA
ATTGGCTGTGGTATATAAAATTATTCATAATGATAGTAGGAGGCTTGGTAGGTTTAAGAATAGTTTTTGC
TGTACTTTCTATAGTGAATAGAGTTAGGCAGGGATATTCACCATTATCGTTTCAGACCCACCTCCCAACC
CCGAGGGGACCCGACAGGCCCGAAGGAATAGAAGAAGAAGGTGGAGAGAGAGACAGAGACAGATCCATTC
GATTAGTGAACGGATCTCGACGGTATCGGTTAACTTTTAAAAGAAAAGGGGGGATTGGGGGGTACAGTGC
AGGGGAAAGAATAGTAGACATAATAGCAACAGACATACAAACTAAAGAATTACAAAAACAAATTACAAAA
TTCAAAATTTTATCGATACTAGTATTATGCCCAGTACATGACCTTATGGGACTTTC
